>Addgene plasmid #112367 | pZNF311-donor | depositor full sequence | sequence record 211758 | Full Sequence
GACCTGCAGGCATGCAAGCTTGGCGTAATCATGGTCATAGCTGTTTCCTGTGTGAAATTGTTATCCGCTC
ACAATTCCACACAACATACGAGCCGGAAGCATAAAGTGTAAAGCCTGGGGTGCCTAATGAGTGAGCTAAC
TCACATTAATTGCGTTGCGCTCACTGCCCGCTTTCCAGTCGGGAAACCTGTCGTGCCAGCTGCATTAATG
AATCGGCCAACGCGCGGGGAGAGGCGGTTTGCGTATTGGGCGCTCTTCCGCTTCCTCGCTCACTGACTCG
CTGCGCTCGGTCGTTCGGCTGCGGCGAGCGGTATCAGCTCACTCAAAGGCGGTAATACGGTTATCCACAG
AATCAGGGGATAACGCAGGAAAGAACATGTGAGCAAAAGGCCAGCAAAAGGCCAGGAACCGTAAAAAGGC
CGCGTTGCTGGCGTTTTTCCATAGGCTCCGCCCCCCTGACGAGCATCACAAAAATCGACGCTCAAGTCAG
AGGTGGCGAAACCCGACAGGACTATAAAGATACCAGGCGTTTCCCCCTGGAAGCTCCCTCGTGCGCTCTC
CTGTTCCGACCCTGCCGCTTACCGGATACCTGTCCGCCTTTCTCCCTTCGGGAAGCGTGGCGCTTTCTCA
TAGCTCACGCTGTAGGTATCTCAGTTCGGTGTAGGTCGTTCGCTCCAAGCTGGGCTGTGTGCACGAACCC
CCCGTTCAGCCCGACCGCTGCGCCTTATCCGGTAACTATCGTCTTGAGTCCAACCCGGTAAGACACGACT
TATCGCCACTGGCAGCAGCCACTGGTAACAGGATTAGCAGAGCGAGGTATGTAGGCGGTGCTACAGAGTT
CTTGAAGTGGTGGCCTAACTACGGCTACACTAGAAGGACAGTATTTGGTATCTGCGCTCTGCTGAAGCCA
GTTACCTTCGGAAAAAGAGTTGGTAGCTCTTGATCCGGCAAACAAACCACCGCTGGTAGCGGTGGTTTTT
TTGTTTGCAAGCAGCAGATTACGCGCAGAAAAAAAGGATCTCAAGAAGATCCTTTGATCTTTTCTACGGG
GTCTGACGCTCAGTGGAACGAAAACTCACGTTAAGGGATTTTGGTCATGAGATTATCAAAAAGGATCTTC
ACCTAGATCCTTTTAAATTAAAAATGAAGTTTTAAATCAATCTAAAGTATATATGAGTAAACTTGGTCTG
ACAGTTACCAATGCTTAATCAGTGAGGCACCTATCTCAGCGATCTGTCTATTTCGTTCATCCATAGTTGC
CTGACTCCCCGTCGTGTAGATAACTACGATACGGGAGGGCTTACCATCTGGCCCCAGTGCTGCAATGATA
CCGCGAGACCCACGCTCACCGGCTCCAGATTTATCAGCAATAAACCAGCCAGCCGGAAGGGCCGAGCGCA
GAAGTGGTCCTGCAACTTTATCCGCCTCCATCCAGTCTATTAATTGTTGCCGGGAAGCTAGAGTAAGTAG
TTCGCCAGTTAATAGTTTGCGCAACGTTGTTGCCATTGCTACAGGCATCGTGGTGTCACGCTCGTCGTTT
GGTATGGCTTCATTCAGCTCCGGTTCCCAACGATCAAGGCGAGTTACATGATCCCCCATGTTGTGCAAAA
AAGCGGTTAGCTCCTTCGGTCCTCCGATCGTTGTCAGAAGTAAGTTGGCCGCAGTGTTATCACTCATGGT
TATGGCAGCACTGCATAATTCTCTTACTGTCATGCCATCCGTAAGATGCTTTTCTGTGACTGGTGAGTAC
TCAACCAAGTCATTCTGAGAATAGTGTATGCGGCGACCGAGTTGCTCTTGCCCGGCGTCAATACGGGATA
ATACCGCGCCACATAGCAGAACTTTAAAAGTGCTCATCATTGGAAAACGTTCTTCGGGGCGAAAACTCTC
AAGGATCTTACCGCTGTTGAGATCCAGTTCGATGTAACCCACTCGTGCACCCAACTGATCTTCAGCATCT
TTTACTTTCACCAGCGTTTCTGGGTGAGCAAAAACAGGAAGGCAAAATGCCGCAAAAAAGGGAATAAGGG
CGACACGGAAATGTTGAATACTCATACTCTTCCTTTTTCAATATTATTGAAGCATTTATCAGGGTTATTG
TCTCATGAGCGGATACATATTTGAATGTATTTAGAAAAATAAACAAATAGGGGTTCCGCGCACATTTCCC
CGAAAAGTGCCACCTGACGTCTAAGAAACCATTATTATCATGACATTAACCTATAAAAATAGGCGTATCA
CGAGGCCCTTTCGTCTCGCGCGTTTCGGTGATGACGGTGAAAACCTCTGACACATGCAGCTCCCGGAGAC
GGTCACAGCTTGTCTGTAAGCGGATGCCGGGAGCAGACAAGCCCGTCAGGGCGCGTCAGCGGGTGTTGGC
GGGTGTCGGGGCTGGCTTAACTATGCGGCATCAGAGCAGATTGTACTGAGAGTGCACCATATGCGGTGTG
AAATACCGCACAGATGCGTAAGGAGAAAATACCGCATCAGGCGCCATTCGCCATTCAGGCTGCGCAACTG
TTGGGAAGGGCGATCGGTGCGGGCCTCTTCGCTATTACGCCAGCTGGCGAAAGGGGGATGTGCTGCAAGG
CGATTAAGTTGGGTAACGCCAGGGTTTTCCCAGTCACGACGTTGTAAAACGACGGCCAGTGAATTCGAGC
TCGGTACCCTTCAAGACCAGGAACCGTCTCTGTATGCATCAGCTTATCCACACCGGGGAGAAGCCTTACA
AATGTAACTGCTGTGGGAAGGCCTTCCAGTTTAAGCATTCCCTTACCATCCATGGCAGAATCCACACTGG
GGAGAAGCCATATGAATGTGAGGAGTGCGGGAAGGCCTTCAGTGGGAGTTCAGACCTCACCAAACACATA
AGAATCCACACTGGGGAACGACCTTATGAGTGCAGCAAGTGTGGAAGGGCCTTCAGTCGGAGCTCAGACC
TAAGCAAACACAAACGAATCCATACTCGGGAGAAACACTATGGGTGTCCCCAGTGTGGAAAAGACTTCAG
CATCAAGGCAGAACTCACCAAACACAGAAGGATCCACACTGAAGAGAAACGTTACAGGTGTGAGGAGTGT
GGGAAAGCCTTTCGTCATAACTGTAAGCGCAGGGCTCATGAACGAGAGCATACAGGGGAGAAGCCCTATC
AATGCAGGGATTGTGGGAAAACCTTCCAAGATAAGCACTGCCTTACCATCCATCAGAGAATCCACACTGG
AGAGAAACCTTACAAATGTTTAGAGTGTGGGAAAGCTTTCAGTGGGAAGTCAAACTTGACCAATCATCGA
AGAATTCACACTGGAGAGAAGCCTCACAAATGTGAGGTATGTGGAATGGCCTTCCATCATAGTTCAGTCC
TGAGGCAGCACAAAAGAATCCACACTGGTGAGAAGCCATACACCTGCAGTGAGTGTGGCACGTCCTTCCG
TCAGGGCTCAGCTCTGATTGGACATAAGCGAGTTCATACTGGGGAGAAACCTTATGAATGTGAGGAATGT
GGAAAAGCTTTTAGAGTGAGCTCAAATCTTACTGGACATAAGAAAAGAAAACATCAAGTATGGAGTACCC
ATGAACTTGATGGGAGTAGGAAATCCCTCTCTCCAGTGACTGTTTCTCAGACCTCAGTAGTCAGTATTTT
GACCAGTGCCGGGATTCCAACTACTGCAAGCGAGAATCTTTATTTTCAGGGCGCCGCCAAATTCAAAGAA
ACCGCTGCTGCTAAATTCGAACGCCAGCACATGGACAGCGGAGGTGGAGGTTCGAGCGGTCCCTCGGGTT
CGTCGAGCCTGGAAGTTCTGTTCCAGGGGCCCCTGTCGTCGAGCGGTCCCTCGGGTTCGATGGTGAGCAA
AGGCGAGGAGCTGTTCACCGGGGTGGTGCCCATCCTGGTCGAGCTGGACGGCGACGTAAACGGCCACAAG
TTCAGCGTGTCCGGCGAGGGCGAGGGCGATGCCACCTACGGCAAGCTGACCCTGAAGTTCATCTGCACCA
CCGGCAAGCTGCCCGTGCCCTGGCCCACCCTCGTGACCACCCTGACCTACGGCGTGCAGTGCTTCAGCCG
CTACCCCGACCACATGAAGCAGCACGACTTCTTCAAGTCCGCCATGCCCGAAGGCTACGTCCAGGAGCGC
ACCATCTTCTTCAAGGACGACGGCAACTACAAGACCCGCGCCGAGGTGAAGTTCGAGGGCGACACCCTGG
TGAACCGCATCGAGCTGAAGGGCATCGACTTCAAGGAGGACGGCAACATCCTGGGGCACAAGCTGGAGTA
CAACTACAACAGCCACAACGTCTATATCATGGCCGACAAGCAGAAGAACGGCATCAAGGTGAACTTCAAG
ATCCGCCACAACATCGAGGACGGCAGCGTGCAGCTCGCCGACCACTACCAGCAGAACACCCCCATCGGCG
ACGGCCCCGTGCTGCTGCCCGACAACCACTACCTGAGCACCCAGTCCGCCCTGAGCAAAGACCCCAACGA
GAAGCGCGATCACATGGTCCTTAAGGAGTTCGTGACCGCCGCCGGGATCACTCTCGGCATGGACGAGCTG
TACAAGTAATGATCTAGAGTCGAGTTAATTAAGAATTCCGCCCCCCCCCCTCTCCCTCCCCCCCCCTAAC
GTTACTGGCCGAAGCCGCTTGGAATAAGGCCGGTGTGCGTTTGTCTATATGTTATTTTCCACCATATTGC
CGTCTTTTGGCAATGTGAGGGCCCGGAAACCTGGCCCTGTCTTCTTGACGAGCATTCCTAGGGGTCTTTC
CCCTCTCGCCAAAGGAATGCAGGGTCTGTTGAATGTCGTGAAGGAAGCAGTTCCTCTGGAAGCTTCTTGA
AGACAAACAACGTCTGTAGCGACCCTTTGCAGGCAGCGGAACCCCCCACCTGGCGACAGGTGCCTCTGCG
GCCAAAAGCCACGTGTATAAGATACACCTGCAAAGGCGGCACAACCCCAGTGCCACGTTGTGAGTTGGAT
AGTTGTGGAAAGAGTCAAATGGCTCTCCTCAAGCGTATTCAACAAGGGGCTGAAGGATGCCCAGAAGGTA
CCCCATTGTATGGGATCTGATCTGGGGCCTCGGTGCACATGCTTTACATGTGTTTAGTCGAGGTTAAAAA
AACGTCTAGGCCCCCCGAACCACGGGGACGTGGTTTTCCTTTGAAAAACACGATGATAATATGGCCACAA
CCTGTTACATTGCACAAGATAAAAATATATCATCACGAACAGTAAAACTGTCTGCTTACATAAACAGTAA
TACAAGGGGTGTTATGGGATCGGCCATTGAACAAGATGGATTGCACGCAGGTTCTCCGGCCGCTTGGGTG
GAGAGGCTATTCGGCTATGACTGGGCACAACAGACAATCGGCTGCTCTGATGCCGCCGTGTTCCGGCTGT
CAGCGCAGGGGCGCCCGGTTCTTTTTGTCAAGACCGACCTGTCCGGTGCCCTGAATGAACTGCAGGACGA
GGCAGCGCGGCTATCGTGGCTGGCCACGACGGGCGTTCCTTGCGCAGCTGTGCTCGACGTTGTCACTGAA
GCGGGAAGGGACTGGCTGCTATTGGGCGAAGTGCCGGGGCAGGATCTCCTGTCATCTCACCTTGCTCCTG
CCGAGAAAGTATCCATCATGGCTGATGCAATGCGGCGGCTGCATACGCTTGATCCGGCTACCTGCCCATT
CGACCACCAAGCGAAACATCGCATCGAGCGAGCACGTACTCGGATGGAAGCCGGTCTTGTCGATCAGGAT
GATCTGGACGAAGAGCATCAGGGGCTCGCGCCAGCCGAACTGTTCGCCAGGCTCAAGGCGCGCATGCCCG
ACGGCGAGGATCTCGTCGTGACCCATGGCGATGCCTGCTTGCCGAATATCATGGTGGAAAATGGCCGCTT
TTCTGGATTCATCGACTGTGGCCGGCTGGGTGTGGCGGACCGCTATCAGGACATAGCGTTGGCTACCCGT
GATATTGCTGAAGAGCTTGGCGGCGAATGGGCTGACCGCTTCCTCGTGCTTTACGGTATCGCCGCTCCCG
ATTCGCAGCGCATCGCCTTCTATCGCCTTCTTGACGAGTTCTTCTGAGTCTGAGTATAACGATTCTGGTG
TTACTTTCTGTTTTTCCTACCTCTTAGGCTGGTCCTTCTGTCTCTTATATTAGTTATTCCTGATTTCCTG
ACCCTTAATTGTGAGATTCCCCAAAGACATTGTCCTTTACCTTCTTATTCACTATTTTTTCAGTGAGCAC
ATTTACTTCCAAGAGTTTATCAATCACTTCCTAATATTAATAAACACTTATTAGTGCTTGCTGTGTTCTA
GGCACTGTTCTAAGGGATTTACACATTTAAACTTTTTAAATCCATACAACATCCCTATGAGATCAGGAAT
TTGAGGCACAGAAAGATTAACAAACTTGCCCAGGATCACGTAACTAGTAAATTCTGTGCTCAGGCTTTCC
TAGGCAATTCCCATATGCGTGCACCACATCTTTCCGACATGAAGTTATACCTCAGTTCAGCAGAAAACAG
TTTGTAATTTATAAACACCAATCATTTTTAGCAATTTTTTTAACATAAAGCTAGAATGGTACTTCTCCAT
ATTGTATCAGGATTGCTAAGATTCAAAGTGAAAAGGGAGGCAGGGAGAGAACAGGTTTAGAAATCACAGA
TAAGAGTCAGGCACGGGGGTTCATGCCTGTAATCCCAGCACTTTGGGAGGCTGAGGAGGGAGGATCACGA
GGTCAGGAGTTCGAGACCAGCATGGCCAATATGGTGAAACCCTGTCTCTACTAAAAATACAAAAATTAGC
CAGGCATGGTGGTGCACGCCTGTAGTCCCAGCTACCCTGGAGGCAGAGGTTGCAGTGAGCCAAGATCGTG
TCACTGCACTCCAGCCTGGGCAACACAGCAAGACTCCAT
Features (pLannotate 1.2.2; 18 found; start..end, strand, type, name):
      1..21      +  misc_feature   MCS (fragment): pUC18/19 multiple cloning site
     58..74      -  protein_bind   lac operator: The lac repressor binds to the lac operator to inhibit transcription in E. coli. This inhibition can be relieved by adding lactose or isopropyl-β-D-thiogalactopyranoside (IPTG). lac repressor encoded by lacI
     82..112     -  promoter       lac promoter: promoter for the E. coli lac operon
    127..148     -  protein_bind   CAP binding site: CAP binding activates transcription in the presence of cAMP. E. coli catabolite activator protein
    161..253     -  CDS            lacI (fragment): lac repressor; lacI; The lac repressor binds to the lac operator to inhibit transcription in E. coli. This inhibition can be relieved by adding lactose or isopropyl-β-D-thiogalactopyranoside (IPTG).
    436..1024    -  rep_origin     ori: high-copy-number ColE1/pMB1/pBR322/pUC origin of replication
   1195..2055    -  CDS            AmpR: β-lactamase; bla; confers resistance to ampicillin, carbenicillin, and related antibiotics
   2056..2160    -  promoter       AmpR promoter: bla
   2255..2290    +  CDS            rop (fragment): Rop protein, which maintains plasmids at low copy number; rop
   2392..2491    +  misc_feature   bom (fragment): basis of mobility region from pBR322
   2497..2654    -  CDS            lacZα (fragment): LacZα fragment of β-galactosidase; lacZ fragment
   3543..3650    +  CDS            ZNF311 (fragment): ZN311_HUMAN - Also known as ZFP31. Experimental evidence at transcript level: Swiss-Prot protein existence level 2. May be involved in transcriptional regulation. From Homo sapiens (Human).
   3671..3691    +  CDS            capTEV™ (fragment): composite tag for in vivo biotinylation, TEV protease cleavage, and 6xHis tagging
   3705..3749    +  CDS            S-Tag: affinity and epitope tag derived from pancreatic ribonuclease A
   3840..4559    +  CDS            EGFP: the original enhanced GFP (Yang et al., 1996) mammalian codon-optimized
   4597..5182    +  misc_feature   IRES2: internal ribosome entry site (IRES) of the encephalomyocarditis virus (EMCV)
   5264..6067    +  CDS            NeoR/KanR: aminoglycoside phosphotransferase from Tn5; aph(3')-II (or nptII); confers resistance to neomycin, kanamycin, and G418 (Geneticin®)
   6658..6876    -  CDS            EEF1AKMT2 (fragment): EFMT2_HUMAN - Also known as C10orf138, METTL10 From Homo sapiens (Human).
