>Addgene plasmid #112367 | pZNF311-donor | addgene full sequence | sequence record 229715 | Addgene NGS Result
GACCTGCAGGCATGCAAGCTTGGCGTAATCATGGTCATAGCTGTTTCCTGTGTGAAATTGTTATCCGCTC
ACAATTCCACACAACATACGAGCCGGAAGCATAAAGTGTAAAGCCTGGGGTGCCTAATGAGTGAGCTAAC
TCACATTAATTGCGTTGCGCTCACTGCCCGCTTTCCAGTCGGGAAACCTGTCGTGCCAGCTGCATTAATG
AATCGGCCAACGCGCGGGGAGAGGCGGTTTGCGTATTGGGCGCTCTTCCGCTTCCTCGCTCACTGACTCG
CTGCGCTCGGTCGTTCGGCTGCGGCGAGCGGTATCAGCTCACTCAAAGGCGGTAATACGGTTATCCACAG
AATCAGGGGATAACGCAGGAAAGAACATGTGAGCAAAAGGCCAGCAAAAGGCCAGGAACCGTAAAAAGGC
CGCGTTGCTGGCGTTTTTCCATAGGCTCCGCCCCCCTGACGAGCATCACAAAAATCGACGCTCAAGTCAG
AGGTGGCGAAACCCGACAGGACTATAAAGATACCAGGCGTTTCCCCCTGGAAGCTCCCTCGTGCGCTCTC
CTGTTCCGACCCTGCCGCTTACCGGATACCTGTCCGCCTTTCTCCCTTCGGGAAGCGTGGCGCTTTCTCA
TAGCTCACGCTGTAGGTATCTCAGTTCGGTGTAGGTCGTTCGCTCCAAGCTGGGCTGTGTGCACGAACCC
CCCGTTCAGCCCGACCGCTGCGCCTTATCCGGTAACTATCGTCTTGAGTCCAACCCGGTAAGACACGACT
TATCGCCACTGGCAGCAGCCACTGGTAACAGGATTAGCAGAGCGAGGTATGTAGGCGGTGCTACAGAGTT
CTTGAAGTGGTGGCCTAACTACGGCTACACTAGAAGAACAGTATTTGGTATCTGCGCTCTGCTGAAGCCA
GTTACCTTCGGAAAAAGAGTTGGTAGCTCTTGATCCGGCAAACAAACCACCGCTGGTAGCGGTGGTTTTT
TTGTTTGCAAGCAGCAGATTACGCGCAGAAAAAAAGGATCTCAAGAAGATCCTTTGATCTTTTCTACGGG
GTCTGACGCTCAGTGGAACGAAAACTCACGTTAAGGGATTTTGGTCATGAGATTATCAAAAAGGATCTTC
ACCTAGATCCTTTTAAATTAAAAATGAAGTTTTAAATCAATCTAAAGTATATATGAGTAAACTTGGTCTG
ACAGTTACCAATGCTTAATCAGTGAGGCACCTATCTCAGCGATCTGTCTATTTCGTTCATCCATAGTTGC
CTGACTCCCCGTCGTGTAGATAACTACGATACGGGAGGGCTTACCATCTGGCCCCAGTGCTGCAATGATA
CCGCGAGACCCACGCTCACCGGCTCCAGATTTATCAGCAATAAACCAGCCAGCCGGAAGGGCCGAGCGCA
GAAGTGGTCCTGCAACTTTATCCGCCTCCATCCAGTCTATTAATTGTTGCCGGGAAGCTAGAGTAAGTAG
TTCGCCAGTTAATAGTTTGCGCAACGTTGTTGCCATTGCTACAGGCATCGTGGTGTCACGCTCGTCGTTT
GGTATGGCTTCATTCAGCTCCGGTTCCCAACGATCAAGGCGAGTTACATGATCCCCCATGTTGTGCAAAA
AAGCGGTTAGCTCCTTCGGTCCTCCGATCGTTGTCAGAAGTAAGTTGGCCGCAGTGTTATCACTCATGGT
TATGGCAGCACTGCATAATTCTCTTACTGTCATGCCATCCGTAAGATGCTTTTCTGTGACTGGTGAGTAC
TCAACCAAGTCATTCTGAGAATAGTGTATGCGGCGACCGAGTTGCTCTTGCCCGGCGTCAATACGGGATA
ATACCGCGCCACATAGCAGAACTTTAAAAGTGCTCATCATTGGAAAACGTTCTTCGGGGCGAAAACTCTC
AAGGATCTTACCGCTGTTGAGATCCAGTTCGATGTAACCCACTCGTGCACCCAACTGATCTTCAGCATCT
TTTACTTTCACCAGCGTTTCTGGGTGAGCAAAAACAGGAAGGCAAAATGCCGCAAAAAAGGGAATAAGGG
CGACACGGAAATGTTGAATACTCATACTCTTCCTTTTTCAATATTATTGAAGCATTTATCAGGGTTATTG
TCTCATGAGCGGATACATATTTGAATGTATTTAGAAAAATAAACAAATAGGGGTTCCGCGCACATTTCCC
CGAAAAGTGCCACCTGACGTCTAAGAAACCATTATTATCATGACATTAACCTATAAAAATAGGCGTATCA
CGAGGCCCTTTCGTCTCGCGCGTTTCGGTGATGACGGTGAAAACCTCTGACACATGCAGCTCCCGGAGAC
GGTCACAGCTTGTCTGTAAGCGGATGCCGGGAGCAGACAAGCCCGTCAGGGCGCGTCAGCGGGTGTTGGC
GGGTGTCGGGGCTGGCTTAACTATGCGGCATCAGAGCAGATTGTACTGAGAGTGCACCATATGCGGTGTG
AAATACCGCACAGATGCGTAAGGAGAAAATACCGCATCAGGCGCCATTCGCCATTCAGGCTGCGCAACTG
TTGGGAAGGGCGATCGGTGCGGGCCTCTTCGCTATTACGCCAGCTGGCGAAAGGGGGATGTGCTGCAAGG
CGATTAAGTTGGGTAACGCCAGGGTTTTCCCAGTCACGACGTTGTAAAACGACGGCCAGTGAATTCGAGC
TCGGTACCCTTCAAGACCAGGAACCGTCTCTGTATGCATCAGCTTATCCACACCGGGGAGAAGCCTTACA
AATGTAACTGCTGTGGGAAGGCCTTCCAGTTTAAGCATTCCCTTACCATCCATGGCAGAATCCACACTGG
GGAGAAGCCATATGAATGTGAGGAGTGCGGGAAGGCCTTCAGTGGGAGTTCAGACCTCACCAAACACATA
AGAATCCACACTGGGGAACGACCTTATGAGTGCAGCAAGTGTGGAAGGGCCTTCAGTCGGAGCTCAGACC
TAAGCAAACACAAACGAATCCATACTCGGGAGAAACACTATGGGTGTCCCCAGTGTGGAAAAGACTTCAG
CATCAAGGCAGAACTCACCAAACACAGAAGGATCCACACTGAAGAGAAACGTTACAGGTGTGAGGAGTGT
GGGAAAGCCTTTCGTCATAACTGTAAGCGCAGGGCTCATGAACGAGAGCATACAGGGGAGAAGCCCTATC
AATGCAGGGATTGTGGGAAAACCTTCCAAGATCAGCACTGCCTTACCATCCATCAGAGAATCCACACTGG
AGAGAAACCTTACAAATGTTTAGAGTGTGGGAAAGCTTTCAGTGGGAAGTCAAACTTGACCAATCATCGA
AGAATTCACACTGGAGAGAAGCCTCACAAATGTGAGGTATGTGGAATGGCCTTCCATCATAGTTCAGTCC
TGAGGCAGCACAAAAGAATCCACACTGGTGAGAAGCCATACACCTGCAGTGAGTGTGGCACGTCCTTCCG
TCAGGGCTCAGCTCTGATTGGACATAAGCGAGTTCATACTGGGGAGAAACCTTATGAATGTGAGGAATGT
GGAAAAGCTTTTAGAGTGAGCTCAAATCTTACTGGACATAAGAAAAGAAAACATCAAGTATGGAGTACCC
ATGAACTTGATGGGAGTAGGAAATCCCTCTCTCCAGTGACTGTTTCTCAGACCTCAGTAGTCAGTATTTT
GACCAGTGCCGGGATTCCAACTACTGCAAGCGAGAATCTTTATTTTCAGGGCGCCGCCAAATTCAAAGAA
ACCGCTGCTGCTAAATTCGAACGCCAGCACATGGACAGCGGAGGTGGAGGTTCGAGCGGTCCCTCGGGTT
CGTCGAGCCTGGAAGTTCTGTTCCAGGGGCCCCTGTCGTCGAGCGGTCCCTCGGGTTCGATGGTGAGCAA
AGGCGAGGAGCTGTTCACCGGGGTGGTGCCCATCCTGGTCGAGCTGGACGGCGACGTAAACGGCCACAAG
TTCAGCGTGTCCGGCGAGGGCGAGGGCGATGCCACCTACGGCAAGCTGACCCTGAAGTTCATCTGCACCA
CCGGCAAGCTGCCCGTGCCCTGGCCCACCCTCGTGACCACCCTGACCTACGGCGTGCAGTGCTTCAGCCG
CTACCCCGACCACATGAAGCAGCACGACTTCTTCAAGTCCGCCATGCCCGAAGGCTACGTCCAGGAGCGC
ACCATCTTCTTCAAGGACGACGGCAACTACAAGACCCGCGCCGAGGTGAAGTTCGAGGGCGACACCCTGG
TGAACCGCATCGAGCTGAAGGGCATCGACTTCAAGGAGGACGGCAACATCCTGGGGCACAAGCTGGAGTA
CAACTACAACAGCCACAACGTCTATATCATGGCCGACAAGCAGAAGAACGGCATCAAGGTGAACTTCAAG
ATCCGCCACAACATCGAGGACGGCAGCGTGCAGCTCGCCGACCACTACCAGCAGAACACCCCCATCGGCG
ACGGCCCCGTGCTGCTGCCCGACAACCACTACCTGAGCACCCAGTCCGCCCTGAGCAAAGACCCCAACGA
GAAGCGCGATCACATGGTCCTTAAGGAGTTCGTGACCGCCGCCGGGATCACTCTCGGCATGGACGAGCTG
TACAAGTAATGATCTAGAGTCGAGTTAATTAAGAATTCCGCCCCCCCCCCTCTCCCTCCCCCCCCCTAAC
GTTACTGGCCGAAGCCGCTTGGAATAAGGCCGGTGTGCGTTTGTCTATATGTTATTTTCCACCATATTGC
CGTCTTTTGGCAATGTGAGGGCCCGGAAACCTGGCCCTGTCTTCTTGACGAGCATTCCTAGGGGTCTTTC
CCCTCTCGCCAAAGGAATGCAGGGTCTGTTGAATGTCGTGAAGGAAGCAGTTCCTCTGGAAGCTTCTTGA
AGACAAACAACGTCTGTAGCGACCCTTTGCAGGCAGCGGAACCCCCCACCTGGCGACAGGTGCCTCTGCG
GCCAAAAGCCACGTGTATAAGATACACCTGCAAAGGCGGCACAACCCCAGTGCCACGTTGTGAGTTGGAT
AGTTGTGGAAAGAGTCAAATGGCTCTCCTCAAGCGTATTCAACAAGGGGCTGAAGGATGCCCAGAAGGTA
CCCCATTGTATGGGATCTGATCTGGGGCCTCGGTGCACATGCTTTACATGTGTTTAGTCGAGGTTAAAAA
AACGTCTAGGCCCCCCGAACCACGGGGACGTGGTTTTCCTTTGAAAAACACGATGATAATATGGCCACAA
CCTGTTACATTGCACAAGATAAAAATATATCATCACGAACAGTAAAACTGTCTGCTTACATAAACAGTAA
TACAAGGGGTGTTATGGGATCGGCCATTGAACAAGATGGATTGCACGCAGGTTCTCCGGCCGCTTGGGTG
GAGAGGCTATTCGGCTATGACTGGGCACAACAGACAATCGGCTGCTCTGATGCCGCCGTGTTCCGGCTGT
CAGCGCAGGGGCGCCCGGTTCTTTTTGTCAAGACCGACCTGTCCGGTGCCCTGAATGAACTGCAGGACGA
GGCAGCGCGGCTATCGTGGCTGGCCACGACGGGCGTTCCTTGCGCAGCTGTGCTCGACGTTGTCACTGAA
GCGGGAAGGGACTGGCTGCTATTGGGCGAAGTGCCGGGGCAGGATCTCCTGTCATCTCACCTTGCTCCTG
CCGAGAAAGTATCCATCATGGCTGATGCAATGCGGCGGCTGCATACGCTTGATCCGGCTACCTGCCCATT
CGACCACCAAGCGAAACATCGCATCGAGCGAGCACGTACTCGGATGGAAGCCGGTCTTGTCGATCAGGAT
GATCTGGACGAAGAGCATCAGGGGCTCGCGCCAGCCGAACTGTTCGCCAGGCTCAAGGCGCGCATGCCCG
ACGGCGAGGATCTCGTCGTGACCCATGGCGATGCCTGCTTGCCGAATATCATGGTGGAAAATGGCCGCTT
TTCTGGATTCATCGACTGTGGCCGGCTGGGTGTGGCGGACCGCTATCAGGACATAGCGTTGGCTACCCGT
GATATTGCTGAAGAGCTTGGCGGCGAATGGGCTGACCGCTTCCTCGTGCTTTACGGTATCGCCGCTCCCG
ATTCGCAGCGCATCGCCTTCTATCGCCTTCTTGACGAGTTCTTCTGAGTCTGAGTATAACGATTCTGGTG
TTACTTTCTGTTTTTCCTACCTCTTAGGCTGGTCCTTCTGTCTCTTATATTAGTTATTCCTGATTTCCTG
ACCCTTAATTGTGAGATTCCCCAAAGACATTGTCCTTTACCTTCTTATTCACTATTTTTTCAGTGAGCAC
ATTTACTTCCAAGAGTTTATCAATCACTTCCTAATATTAATAAACACTTATTAGTGCTTGCTGTGTTCTA
GGCACTGTTCTAAGGGATTTACACATTTAAACTTTTTAAATCCATACAACATCCCTATGAGATCAGGAAT
TTGAGGCACAGAAAGATTAACAAACTTGCCCAGGATCACGTAACTAGTAAATTCTGTGCTCAGGCTTTCC
TAGGCAATTCCCATATGCGTGCACCACATCTTTCCGACATGAAGTTATACCTCAGTTCAGCAGAAAACAG
TTTGTAATTTATAAACACCAATCATTTTTAGCAATTTTTTTAACATAAAGCTAGAATGGTACTTCTCCAT
ATTGTATCAGGATTGCTAAGATTCAAAGTGAAAAGGGAGGCAGGGAGAGAACAGGTTTAGAAATCACAGA
TAAGAGTCAGGCACGGGGGTTCATGCCTGTAATCCCAGCACTTTGGGAGGCTGAGGAGGGAGGATCACGA
GGTCAGGAGTTCGAGACCAGCATGGCCAATATGGTGAAACCCTGTCTCTACTAAAAATACAAAAATTAGC
CAGGCATGGTGGTGCACGCCTGTAGTCCCAGCTACCCTGGAGGCAGAGGTTGCAGTGAGCCAAGATCGTG
TCACTGCACTCCAGCCTGGGCAACACAGCAAGACTCCAT
Features (pLannotate 1.2.2; 18 found; start..end, strand, type, name):
      1..21      +  misc_feature   MCS (fragment): pUC18/19 multiple cloning site
     58..74      -  protein_bind   lac operator: The lac repressor binds to the lac operator to inhibit transcription in E. coli. This inhibition can be relieved by adding lactose or isopropyl-β-D-thiogalactopyranoside (IPTG). lac repressor encoded by lacI
     82..112     -  promoter       lac promoter: promoter for the E. coli lac operon
    127..148     -  protein_bind   CAP binding site: CAP binding activates transcription in the presence of cAMP. E. coli catabolite activator protein
    161..253     -  CDS            lacI (fragment): lac repressor; lacI; The lac repressor binds to the lac operator to inhibit transcription in E. coli. This inhibition can be relieved by adding lactose or isopropyl-β-D-thiogalactopyranoside (IPTG).
    436..1024    -  rep_origin     ori: high-copy-number ColE1/pMB1/pBR322/pUC origin of replication
   1195..2055    -  CDS            AmpR: β-lactamase; bla; confers resistance to ampicillin, carbenicillin, and related antibiotics
   2056..2160    -  promoter       AmpR promoter: bla
   2255..2290    +  CDS            rop (fragment): Rop protein, which maintains plasmids at low copy number; rop
   2392..2491    +  misc_feature   bom (fragment): basis of mobility region from pBR322
   2497..2654    -  CDS            lacZα (fragment): LacZα fragment of β-galactosidase; lacZ fragment
   3543..3650    +  CDS            ZNF311 (fragment): ZN311_HUMAN - Also known as ZFP31. Experimental evidence at transcript level: Swiss-Prot protein existence level 2. May be involved in transcriptional regulation. From Homo sapiens (Human).
   3671..3691    +  CDS            capTEV™ (fragment): composite tag for in vivo biotinylation, TEV protease cleavage, and 6xHis tagging
   3705..3749    +  CDS            S-Tag: affinity and epitope tag derived from pancreatic ribonuclease A
   3840..4559    +  CDS            EGFP: the original enhanced GFP (Yang et al., 1996) mammalian codon-optimized
   4597..5182    +  misc_feature   IRES2: internal ribosome entry site (IRES) of the encephalomyocarditis virus (EMCV)
   5264..6067    +  CDS            NeoR/KanR: aminoglycoside phosphotransferase from Tn5; aph(3')-II (or nptII); confers resistance to neomycin, kanamycin, and G418 (Geneticin®)
   6658..6876    -  CDS            EEF1AKMT2 (fragment): EFMT2_HUMAN - Also known as C10orf138, METTL10 From Homo sapiens (Human).
