[The description below was written by a language model from this plasmid's Addgene catalogue record and pLannotate feature annotations shown in this document.]
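Description:
pZNF311-donor is a homology-directed repair donor plasmid built on the pUC19 backbone, designed to tag the endogenous human transcription factor gene ZNF311 with GFP by CRISPR-mediated knock-in. It is maintained in E. coli through the high-copy ColE1/pUC origin and selected with ampicillin via the β-lactamase gene. Remnants of the pUC19 lac promoter/operator, lacZα and multiple cloning site flank the insert, which was assembled by Gibson cloning. According to the depositor, the homology arms were derived from K562 cells.

The payload is an EGFP-IRES-Neo cassette placed between ZNF311 homology arms. The feature table shows a fragment of ZNF311 coding sequence immediately upstream of the cassette, consistent with a C-terminal, in-frame fusion. Between this fragment and EGFP lie short linker elements annotated as a partial capTEV-type tag fragment (probably a TEV cleavage site or His segment) and an S-Tag, which could serve for affinity or epitope detection. EGFP is followed by an EMCV IRES2 and the NeoR/KanR aminoglycoside phosphotransferase gene.

No separate mammalian promoter is annotated for the cassette, so both EGFP and the resistance gene would be expected to depend on transcription from the targeted ZNF311 locus after correct integration, allowing G418 selection of edited cells. The downstream arm is not explicitly annotated. A short reverse-strand hit to EEF1AKMT2 falls in that region and may simply be a sequence-similarity match.

The plasmid is intended for use with its companion guide RNA plasmid, pZNF311.1.0-gDNA, to generate cell lines expressing GFP-tagged ZNF311 at endogenous levels. The record does not specify downstream applications.
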