Addgene plasmid #112367: pZNF311-donor
Purpose: CRISPR donor plasmid to tag human transcription factor ZNF311 with GFP
Depositing lab: Kevin White. Depositing organization: University of Chicago.
Backbone
  Vector backbone: pUC19
  Vector type: CRISPR
Growth in bacteria
  Bacterial resistance: Ampicillin, 100 μg/mL
  Growth temperature: 37°C
  Growth strain: DH5alpha
  Copy number: High Copy
Gene/Insert
  Gene/Insert name: ZNF311 homology arms flanking EGFP-IRES-Neo cassette
  Species: H. sapiens (human)
  Mutation: Unknown
  Entrez Gene: ZNF311 (a.k.a. zf31)
  Cloning method: Gibson Cloning
  Sequencing primers: 5′ M13pUC-fwd; 3′ M13pUC-rev
Terms and licenses: Academic/Nonprofit Terms; Industry Terms: Not Available to Industry
Depositor comments: Cloning source: K562. Use with plasmid pZNF311.1.0-gDNA.
How to cite: pZNF311-donor was a gift from Kevin White (Addgene plasmid # 112367 ; http://n2t.net/addgene:112367 ; RRID:Addgene_112367)
